>Addgene plasmid #16985 | XP17 Xwnt-5A | addgene partial sequence | sequence record 23224 | SP6 5'-ATTTAGGTGACACTATAG-3'
TAGGTTTAAGGGGAGCACTCATGCATTGATGGTTCATAAACTCCCCAAAATTAATTATAGAATCTCAATT
GATAATTATTGGGATTGGGGAACCCCCCAACTTGTATTGGTGGTGTACAAGCCACCCCAAACATGATCTA
TAATTTTTGAGAGCCCCCACTTTGTATTTATGATCCATGAGTCCCCAAAATGTATTACAGAATTTGAATC
TATAGCCCTTAGGATCAGGTAAGTCCCCAACTTTTACTCAAAGTCTATAAACCACTCCAAACATTAAAGG
TTTTCATTAGGTTTAGGGAAGCACCCCTACAGGTTTTCATTAGGTTTAGGGGAGCACTCATGTATCGGTG
GTCCATAAGCTCCCCAAAATTAATTATAAAATCTCTATTGATAATTCTTGGGATTGGGGAACCCCTCAAC
TTGTACTGATGGTGTACAAACCCCCAAACATGAATATCAGAATATCAATCTATAATTCTCATAATTAGGG
GAGCCCCCAACCTGTATTGATGGGCAATGAGCTCCCTAAAAATAAATGACAGAATTTCAATTATTTCTAT
AAACCATGGTATCAGAGGAGCCCCCAACTTGTACTAATGGTCTTTGAGCCTCCTACAAAAGAACTACTTT
TTTATGTCCAGCATGGGGCATCATTATATCGTTCATGAATCCCATGGGAACACAGACTGAGATACCACTT
TAAACATCAGGGAGGAACTGAGAATGCTCCTACTGTTACCTCATGACTAAT
