[The description below was written by a language model from this plasmid's Addgene catalogue record.]
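Description:
XP17 Xwnt-5A is a pSP64T-based plasmid carrying a Xenopus laevis Wnt-5A (wnt5a.L) cDNA, intended as a template for in vitro synthesis of capped mRNA rather than for protein production in bacteria, although the catalogue lists its vector type as bacterial expression. The backbone is about 3 kb and the insert about 3 kb. The plasmid is maintained at high copy in E. coli under ampicillin selection. pSP64T is a standard SP6 transcription vector in which the cloning site, here BglII at both ends and retained, lies between Xenopus β-globin 5′ and 3′ untranslated sequences, followed by a poly(A) tract. These flanking elements generally improve the stability and translation of synthetic transcripts injected into oocytes or embryos. No feature table accompanies the record, so these elements are inferred from the named backbone, not from annotation.

The insert derives from an oocyte lambda gt10 cDNA library, originally recovered as an EcoRI fragment of a phage clone. Sense RNA is made by linearising downstream of the insert with XbaI and transcribing from the SP6 promoter. The depositor notes that this clone retains a substantial stretch of native 5′ UTR, so its RNA is translated less efficiently in vitro per unit mass than RNA from a related, trimmed HindIII version in the same vector. The type of biological activity is reported to be the same for both. The associated work used overexpression of this maternal Wnt in Xenopus embryos to examine its effects on morphogenetic movements, and that is the construct's typical application.
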