Addgene plasmid #16985: XP17 Xwnt-5A
Depositing lab: Randall Moon. Depositing organization: University of Washington. Publication: Xwnt-5A: a maternal Wnt that affects morphogenetic movements after overexpression in embryos of Xenopus laevis. Moon RT, Campbell RM, Christian JL, McGrew LL, Shih J, Fraser S. Development. 1993 Sep. 119(1):97-111. PubMed 8275867.
Backbone
  Vector backbone: pSP64T
  Backbone size w/o insert (bp): 3000
  Vector type: Bacterial Expression
Growth in bacteria
  Bacterial resistance: Ampicillin, 100 μg/mL
  Growth temperature: 37°C
  Growth strain: DH5alpha
  Copy number: High Copy
Gene/Insert
  Gene/Insert name: Xwnt-5A (alt name: Wnt-5A)
  Species: X. laevis (frog)
  Insert size (bp): 3000
  Entrez Gene: wnt5a.L (a.k.a. Xwnt-5A, wnt-5a, wnt5a-a, wnt5a-b)
  Cloning method: Restriction Enzyme; 5′ cloning site BglII (not destroyed); 3′ cloning site BglII (not destroyed)
  Sequencing primers: 5′ SP6
Terms and licenses: Academic/Nonprofit Terms; Industry Terms: Not Available to Industry
Depositor comments: Insert: cDNA from Melton lambda gt10 oocyte library. Transcription: linearize with Xba1 and transcribe with SP6. Plasmid History: Constructed by Randall Moon on date of 9/15/90. Notes for Use: EcoR1 insert of lambda G6 of 2/11/90. Contains significant 5' UTR and is less translatable in vitro per ng RNA than Xwnt-5A Hind III/SP64T. However, the type of activity is the same in both constructs. Citation: Moon et al., Development 119, 97 (1993)
How to cite: XP17 Xwnt-5A was a gift from Randall Moon (Addgene plasmid # 16985 ; http://n2t.net/addgene:16985 ; RRID:Addgene_16985)
